Addgene plasmid #180573: pCMV-G-Hras
Purpose: ddGFP sensor of Hras
Depositing lab: Won Do Heo. Publication: Intensiometric biosensors visualize the activity of multiple small GTPases in vivo. Kim J , Lee S, Jung K, Oh WC, Kim N, Son S, Jo Y, Kwon HB, Heo WD. Nat Commun. 2019 Jan 14;10(1):211. doi: 10.1038/s41467-018-08217-3. PubMed 30643148.
Backbone
  Vector backbone: pCMV-EGFP
  Vector type: Mammalian Expression
Growth in bacteria
  Bacterial resistance: Kanamycin, 50 μg/mL
  Growth temperature: 37°C
  Growth strain: DH5alpha
  Copy number: High Copy
Gene/Insert
  Gene/Insert name: ddGFP sensor of Hras
  Species: H. sapiens (human), Synthetic
  Cloning method: Restriction Enzyme; 5′ cloning site unknown (unknown if destroyed)
Terms and licenses: Academic/Nonprofit Terms; Industry Terms: Not Available to Industry
How to cite: pCMV-G-Hras was a gift from Won Do Heo (Addgene plasmid # 180573 ; http://n2t.net/addgene:180573 ; RRID:Addgene_180573)
