[The description below was written by a language model from this plasmid's Addgene catalogue record and pLannotate feature annotations shown in this document.]
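Description:
pCMV-G-Hras is a mammalian expression plasmid built on a pCMV-EGFP-type backbone that encodes an intensiometric, dimerization-dependent GFP (ddGFP) biosensor for the activity of the human small GTPase H-Ras. It is propagated in E. coli at high copy from a ColE1/pUC-type origin and selected with kanamycin. The NeoR/KanR (Tn5 aminoglycoside phosphotransferase) gene sits behind both a bacterial bla promoter and the SV40 early promoter and is followed by an HSV TK polyadenylation signal, so it can also support G418 selection in mammalian cells. An f1 origin is present as well. The short ble, bGH poly(A) and SV40 large T antigen matches are fragments of backbone sequence.

The payload lies between the CMV immediate-early enhancer/promoter and an SV40 poly(A) signal. In order, it contains a fluorescent-protein module, a fragment of human RAF1, a second fluorescent-protein module, and the H-Ras coding sequence. The annotation software labels both fluorescent modules as dTomato. Given the stated purpose, these most likely represent the two ddGFP partner proteins, which are engineered from the same DsRed/dTomato lineage, rather than dTomato itself. The RAF1 fragment probably serves as the Ras-binding element, although the record does not define its boundaries. It also does not say how the two halves are joined or separated in the roughly 65-nt gap between them, whether by a linker, a self-cleaving peptide or something else.

The design logic is that active, GTP-loaded H-Ras binds the RAF1-derived domain and brings the two weakly fluorescent ddGFP partners together, which increases green fluorescence. The construct is used for single-colour, intensity-based imaging of H-Ras activation in live cells and in vivo.
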