Features (pLannotate 1.2.2; 18 found; start..end, strand, type, name):
     61..364     +  enhancer       CMV enhancer: human cytomegalovirus immediate early enhancer
    365..568     +  promoter       CMV promoter: human cytomegalovirus (CMV) immediate early promoter
    618..1286    +  CDS            dTomato: dTomato is a basic (constitutively fluorescent) orange fluorescent protein published in 2004, derived from Discosoma sp.. It is reported to be a somewhat slowly-maturing dimer with low acid sensitivity.
   1341..1360    +  misc_feature   MCS (fragment): multiple cloning site
   1362..1610    +  CDS            RAF1 (fragment): RAF1_HUMAN - Also known as RAF. Experimental evidence at protein level: Swiss-Prot protein existence level 1. Serine/threonine-protein kinase that acts as a regulatory link between the membrane-associated Ras GTPases and the MAPK/ERK cascade, and this critical regulatory link functions as a switch determining cell fate decisions including proliferation, differentiation, apoptosis, survival and oncogenic transformation. RAF1 activation initiates a mitogen-activated protein kinase (MAPK) cascade that comprises a sequential phosphorylation of the dual-specific MAPK kinases (MAP2K1/MEK1 and MAP2K2
   1677..2348    +  CDS            dTomato: dimeric variant of DsRed fluorescent protein (Shaner et al., 2004) mammalian codon-optimized
   2400..2969    +  CDS            H-Ras (sequence partly withheld): human small GTPase proto-oncoprotein
   2978..3034    +  misc_feature   MCS: multiple cloning site
   3051..3135    +  CDS            large T antigen (fragment): large T antigen from SV40 (simian virus 40)
   3158..3279    +  polyA_signal   SV40 poly(A) signal: SV40 polyadenylation signal
   3313..3741    -  rep_origin     f1 ori (sequence partly withheld): f1 bacteriophage origin of replication; arrow indicates direction of (+) strand synthesis
   3768..3872    +  promoter       AmpR promoter: bla
   3874..4231    +  promoter       SV40 promoter: SV40 enhancer and early promoter
   4266..5060    +  CDS            NeoR/KanR: aminoglycoside phosphotransferase from Tn5; aph(3')-II (or nptII); confers resistance to neomycin, kanamycin, and G418 (Geneticin®)
   5081..5233    +  CDS            ble (fragment): BLE_KLEPN - Experimental evidence at protein level: Swiss-Prot protein existence level 1. Binding protein with a strong affinity to the bleomycin family of antibiotics. Binds to CL990; an antimitotic-antibiotic compound. From Klebsiella pneumoniae.
   5292..5339    +  polyA_signal   HSV TK poly(A) signal: herpes simplex virus thymidine kinase polyadenylation signal (Cole and Stacy, 1985)
   5430..5446    -  polyA_signal   bGH poly(A) signal (fragment): bovine growth hormone polyadenylation signal
   5668..6256    +  rep_origin     ori: high-copy-number ColE1/pMB1/pBR322/pUC origin of replication
>Addgene plasmid #180573 | pCMV-G-Hras | addgene full sequence | sequence record 355446 | Addgene NGS Result
TAGTTATTAATAGTAATCAATTACGGGGTCATTAGTTCATAGCCCATATATGGAGTTCCGCGTTACATAA
CTTACGGTAAATGGCCCGCCTGGCTGACCGCCCAACGACCCCCGCCCATTGACGTCAATAATGACGTATG
TTCCCATAGTAACGCCAATAGGGACTTTCCATTGACGTCAATGGGTGGAGTATTTACGGTAAACTGCCCA
CTTGGCAGTACATCAAGTGTATCATATGCCAAGTACGCCCCCTATTGACGTCAATGACGGTAAATGGCCC
GCCTGGCATTATGCCCAGTACATGACCTTATGGGACTTTCCTACTTGGCAGTACATCTACGTATTAGTCA
TCGCTATTACCATGGTGATGCGGTTTTGGCAGTACATCAATGGGCGTGGATAGCGGTTTGACTCACGGGG
ATTTCCAAGTCTCCACCCCATTGACGTCAATGGGAGTTTGTTTTGGCACCAAAATCAACGGGACTTTCCA
AAATGTCGTAACAACTCCGCCCCATTGACGCAAATGGGCGGTAGGCGTGTACGGTGGGAGGTCTATATAA
GCAGAGCTGGTTTAGTGAACCGTCAGATCCGCTAGCGCTACCGGTACCATGGCCACCATCAAAGAGTTCA
TGCGCTTCAAGGTGCGCATGGAGGGCTCCATGAACGGCCACGAGTTCGAGATCGAGGGCGAGGGCGAGGG
CCGCCCCTACGAGGGCACCCAGACCGCCAAGCTGAAGGTGACCAAGGGCGGCCCCCTGCCCTTCGCCTGG
GACATCCTGTCCCCCCAGTTCATGTACGGCTCCGAGGCGTACGTGAGGCACCCCGCCGACATCCCCGATT
ACAAGAAGCTGCCCTTCCCCGAGGGCTTCAAGTGGGAGCGCGTGATGAACTTCGAAGACGGCGGTCTGGT
GACCGTTACCCAGGACTCCTCCCTGCAGGACGGCACGCTGATCTGCAAGGTGAAGATGCGCGGCACCAAC
TTCCCCCCCGACGGCCCCGTAATGCAGAAGAAGACCATGGGCTGGGAGGCCTCCACCGAGATGCTGTACC
CCGAAGACGGCGTGCTGAAGGGCCATAGCTATCAGGCCCTGAAGCTGAAGGACGGCGGCCACTACCTGGT
GGAGTTCGAGACCATCTACATGGCCAAGAAGCCCGTGCAACTGCCCGGCGATTACTGTGTGGACACCAAG
CTGGACATCACCTCCCACAACGAGGACTACACCATCGTGGAACAGTACGGGCGCTCCGAGGGCCGCCACC
GTCTGGGCATGGACGAGCGGTACAAGTTAGGGCATGGTACAGGTAGCACAGGCAGCGGTAGCTCCGGTAC
CCTGTACAAGTCCGGACTCAGATCTCGAGCCACCATGCCTTCTAAGACAAGCAACACTATCCGTGTTTTC
TTGCCGAACAAGCAAAGAACAGTGGTCAATGTGCGAAATGGAATGAGCTTGCATGACTGCCTTATGAAAG
CACTCAAGGTGAGGGGCCTGCAACCAGAGTGCTGTGCAGTGTTCAGACTTCTCCACGAACACAAAGGTAA
AAAAGCACGCTTAGATTGGAATACTGATGCTGCGTCTTTGATTGGAGAAGAACTTCAAGTAGATTTCCTG
GGATCCGGCGCAACAAACTTCTCTCTGCTGAAACAAGCCGGAGATGTCGAAGAGAATCCTGGACCGATGG
TGAGCAAGAGCGAGGAGGTCATCAAAGAGTTCATGCGCTTCAAGGTGCGCTTGGAGGGCTCCATGAACGG
CCACGAGTTCGAGATCGAGGGCGAGGGCGAGGGCCGCCCTTACGAGGGCACCCAGACCGCCAAGCTGAAG
GTGACCAAGGGCGGCCCCCTGCCCTTCGCCTGGGACATCCTGTCCCCCCTGATCATGTACGGCTCCAAGA
TGTACGTGAAGCACCCCGCCGACGTCCCCGATTACATGAAGCTGTCCTTCCCCGAGGGCTTCAAGTGGGA
GCGCGTGATGCACTTCGAGGACGGCGGTCTGGTGACCGCGACACAGGACTCCTCCCTGCAGGACGGCACG
CTGATCTACAAGGTGAAGATGCGCGGCACCAACTTCCCCCCCGACGGCCCCGTAATGCAGAAGAAGACCT
TGGGCTGGGATTATGCCACCGAGCGCCTGTACCCCGAAGAAGGCGTGCTGAAGGGCGAGCTCCTGGGGCG
CCTGAAGCTGAAGGACGGCGGCCTCAACCTGGTGGAGTCCAAGACCATCTACATGGCCAAGAAGCCCGTG
CAACTGCCCGGCTACTACTTCGTGGACACCAAGCTGGACATCACCTCCCACAACGAGGACTACACCATCG
TGGAACAGTACGAGCGCTCCGAGGGCCGCCACCACCTGGGGCATGGTACAGGTAGCACAGGCAGCGGTAG
CTCCGGTACCCTGTACAAG
[498 nt withheld, positions 2400-2897]
AAGCTGCGGAAGCTGAACCCTCCTGATGAGAGTGGCCCCGGCTGCATGAGCTGCAAGTGTGTGCTCTCCT
GACCGGACTCAGATCTCGAGCTCAAGCTTCGAATTCTGCAGTCGACGGTACCGCGGGCCCGGGATCCACC
GGATCTAGATAACTGATCATAATCAGCCATACCACATTTGTAGAGGTTTTACTTGCTTTAAAAAACCTCC
CACACCTCCCCCTGAACCTGAAACATAAAATGAATGCAATTGTTGTTGTTAACTTGTTTATTGCAGCTTA
TAATGGTTACAAATAAAGCAATAGCATCACAAATTTCACAAATAAAGCATTTTTTTCACTGCATTCTAGT
TGTGGTTTGTCCAAACTCATCAATGTATCTTAACGCGTAAATTGTAAGCGTTAATATTTTGTTAAAATTC
GCGTTAAATTTTTGTTAAATCAGCTCATTTTTTAACCAATAGGCCGAAATCGGCAAAATCCCTTATAAAT
CAAAAGAATAGACCGAGATAGGGT
[37 nt withheld, positions 3412-3448]
AAAGAACGTGGACTCCAACGTCAAAGG
[49 nt withheld, positions 3476-3524]
T
[91 nt withheld, positions 3526-3616]
G
[124 nt withheld, positions 3618-3741]
CAGGTGGCACTTTTCGGGGAAATGTGCGCGGAACCCCTATTTGTTTATTTTTCTAAATACATTCAAATAT
GTATCCGCTCATGAGACAATAACCCTGATAAATGCTTCAATAATATTGAAAAAGGAAGAGTCCTGAGGCG
GAAAGAACCAGCTGTGGAATGTGTGTCAGTTAGGGTGTGGAAAGTCCCCAGGCTCCCCAGCAGGCAGAAG
TATGCAAAGCATGCATCTCAATTAGTCAGCAACCAGGTGTGGAAAGTCCCCAGGCTCCCCAGCAGGCAGA
AGTATGCAAAGCATGCATCTCAATTAGTCAGCAACCATAGTCCCGCCCCTAACTCCGCCCATCCCGCCCC
TAACTCCGCCCAGTTCCGCCCATTCTCCGCCCCATGGCTGACTAATTTTTTTTATTTATGCAGAGGCCGA
GGCCGCCTCGGCCTCTGAGCTATTCCAGAAGTAGTGAGGAGGCTTTTTTGGAGGCCTAGGCTTTTGCAAA
GATCGATCAAGAGACAGGATGAGGATCGTTTCGCATGATTGAACAAGATGGATTGCACGCAGGTTCTCCG
GCCGCTTGGGTGGAGAGGCTATTCGGCTATGACTGGGCACAACAGACAATCGGCTGCTCTGATGCCGCCG
TGTTCCGGCTGTCAGCGCAGGGGCGCCCGGTTCTTTTTGTCAAGACCGACCTGTCCGGTGCCCTGAATGA
ACTGCAAGACGAGGCAGCGCGGCTATCGTGGCTGGCCACGACGGGCGTTCCTTGCGCAGCTGTGCTCGAC
GTTGTCACTGAAGCGGGAAGGGACTGGCTGCTATTGGGCGAAGTGCCGGGGCAGGATCTCCTGTCATCTC
ACCTTGCTCCTGCCGAGAAAGTATCCATCATGGCTGATGCAATGCGGCGGCTGCATACGCTTGATCCGGC
TACCTGCCCATTCGACCACCAAGCGAAACATCGCATCGAGCGAGCACGTACTCGGATGGAAGCCGGTCTT
GTCGATCAGGATGATCTGGACGAAGAGCATCAGGGGCTCGCGCCAGCCGAACTGTTCGCCAGGCTCAAGG
CGAGCATGCCCGACGGCGAGGATCTCGTCGTGACCCATGGCGATGCCTGCTTGCCGAATATCATGGTGGA
AAATGGCCGCTTTTCTGGATTCATCGACTGTGGCCGGCTGGGTGTGGCGGACCGCTATCAGGACATAGCG
TTGGCTACCCGTGATATTGCTGAAGAGCTTGGCGGCGAATGGGCTGACCGCTTCCTCGTGCTTTACGGTA
TCGCCGCTCCCGATTCGCAGCGCATCGCCTTCTATCGCCTTCTTGACGAGTTCTTCTGAGCGGGACTCTG
GGGTTCGAAATGACCGACCAAGCGACGCCCAACCTGCCATCACGAGATTTCGATTCCACCGCCGCCTTCT
ATGAAAGGTTGGGCTTCGGAATCGTTTTCCGGGACGCCGGCTGGATGATCCTCCAGCGCGGGGATCTCAT
GCTGGAGTTCTTCGCCCACCCTAGGGGGAGGCTAACTGAAACACGGAAGGAGACAATACCGGAAGGAACC
CGCGCTATGACGGCAATAAAAAGACAGAATAAAACGCACGGTGTTGGGTCGTTTGTTCATAAACGCGGGG
TTCGGTCCCAGGGCTGGCACTCTGTCGATACCCCACCGAGACCCCATTGGGGCCAATACGCCCGCGTTTC
TTCCTTTTCCCCACCCCACCCCCCAAGTTCGGGTGAAGGCCCAGGGCTCGCAGCCAACGTCGGGGCGGCA
GGCCCTGCCATAGCCTCAGGTTACTCATATATACTTTAGATTGATTTAAAACTTCATTTTTAATTTAAAA
GGATCTAGGTGAAGATCCTTTTTGATAATCTCATGACCAAAATCCCTTAACGTGAGTTTTCGTTCCACTG
AGCGTCAGACCCCGTAGAAAAGATCAAAGGATCTTCTTGAGATCCTTTTTTTCTGCGCGTAATCTGCTGC
TTGCAAACAAAAAAACCACCGCTACCAGCGGTGGTTTGTTTGCCGGATCAAGAGCTACCAACTCTTTTTC
CGAAGGTAACTGGCTTCAGCAGAGCGCAGATACCAAATACTGTTCTTCTAGTGTAGCCGTAGTTAGGCCA
CCACTTCAAGAACTCTGTAGCACCGCCTACATACCTCGCTCTGCTAATCCTGTTACCAGTGGCTGCTGCC
AGTGGCGATAAGTCGTGTCTTACCGGGTTGGACTCAAGACGATAGTTACCGGATAAGGCGCAGCGGTCGG
GCTGAACGGGGGGTTCGTGCACACAGCCCAGCTTGGAGCGAACGACCTACACCGAACTGAGATACCTACA
GCGTGAGCTATGAGAAAGCGCCACGCTTCCCGAAGGGAGAAAGGCGGACAGGTATCCGGTAAGCGGCAGG
GTCGGAACAGGAGAGCGCACGAGGGAGCTTCCAGGGGGAAACGCCTGGTATCTTTATAGTCCTGTCGGGT
TTCGCCACCTCTGACTTGAGCGTCGATTTTTGTGATGCTCGTCAGGGGGGCGGAGCCTATGGAAAAACGC
CAGCAACGCGGCCTTTTTACGGTTCCTGGCCTTTTGCTGGCCTTTTGCTCACATGTTCTTTCCTGCGTTA
TCCCCTGATTCTGTGGATAACCGTATTACCGCCATGCAT
